Addgene plasmid #156543: pD649-HAsp-PDCD1-Fc(DAPA)-AviTag-6xHis
Purpose: Mammalian expression of cell-surface protein extracellular domain fused to Fc(DAPA)-Avi-6xHis. Protein is secreted from cells.
Depositing lab: Chris Garcia. Depositing organization: Stanford University. Publication: A Human IgSF Cell-Surface Interactome Reveals a Complex Network of Protein-Protein Interactions. Wojtowicz WM, Vielmetter J, Fernandes RA, Siepe DH, Eastman CL, Chisholm GB, Cox S, Klock H, Anderson PW, Rue SM, Miller JJ, Glaser SM, Bragstad ML, Vance J, Lam AW, Lesley SA, Zinn K, Garcia KC. Cell. 2020 Aug 20;182(4):1027-1043.e17. doi: 10.1016/j.cell.2020.07.025. PubMed 32822567.
Backbone
  Vector backbone: pD649
  Backbone size w/o insert (bp): 6106
  Vector type: Mammalian Expression
Growth in bacteria
  Bacterial resistance: Ampicillin, 100 μg/mL
  Growth temperature: 37°C
  Growth strain: DH5alpha
  Copy number: High Copy
Gene/Insert
  Gene/Insert name: PDCD1
  Species: H. sapiens (human)
  Insert size (bp): 447
  Mutation: Fc region of human IgG contains D265A and P329A mutations (DAPA)
  Entrez Gene: PDCD1 (a.k.a. AIMTBS, CD279, PD-1, PD1, SLEB2, hPD-1, hPD-l, hSLE1)
  Promoter: CMV/SP6
  Tag / fusion protein: Fc(DAPA)-AviTag-6xHis (C terminal on backbone)
  Cloning method: Restriction Enzyme; 5′ cloning site GCGGCCGC (not destroyed); 3′ cloning site GGCGCGCC (not destroyed)
  Sequencing primers: 5′ ATTTAGGTGACACTATAG; 3′ CACGTACCAGTTGAACTTCACC
Resource information
  A portion of this plasmid was derived from a plasmid made by: synthesis by ThermoFisher
Terms and licenses: Academic/Nonprofit Terms; Industry Terms: Not Available to Industry
Depositor comments: Some plasmids in this collection may have an IS4-like element ISVsa5 family transposase upstream of the CMV promoter.
How to cite: pD649-HAsp-PDCD1-Fc(DAPA)-AviTag-6xHis was a gift from Chris Garcia (Addgene plasmid # 156543 ; http://n2t.net/addgene:156543 ; RRID:Addgene_156543)
