[The description below was written by a language model from this plasmid's Addgene catalogue record and pLannotate feature annotations shown in this document.]
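Description:
pD649-HAsp-PDCD1-Fc(DAPA)-AviTag-6xHis is a mammalian expression plasmid built on the pD649 backbone for producing a secreted, soluble form of the human PD-1 (PDCD1) extracellular domain. It is propagated in E. coli as a high-copy plasmid through a ColE1/pUC-type origin and selected with ampicillin via a full-length β-lactamase gene. The feature table, derived from a full sequencing result of about 6.55 kb, also shows an SV40 promoter/EM7 promoter unit driving a sequence annotated as a puromycin N-acetyltransferase fragment, followed by a short ble fragment and an SV40 poly(A) signal. This suggests a mammalian selection cassette, although the catalogue entry does not list one. Small fragments of f1 ori, KanR, lacZα and an rrnB terminator appear to be backbone remnants.

The expression cassette is driven by the CMV enhancer and immediate-early promoter, followed by a fragment of CMV intron A and an SP6 promoter that serves as a sequencing primer site and could support in vitro transcription. The name indicates an HA-derived signal peptide (HAsp), whereas the annotation tool matched a short fragment of this region to a mouse IgH signal sequence. In either case the leader directs the fusion into the secretory pathway. The 447 bp PDCD1 ectodomain insert sits between retained NotI and AscI sites, in frame with a human IgG1 Fc carrying D265A and P329A (DAPA) substitutions, which are generally used to reduce Fc effector functions. A C-terminal AviTag allows site-specific biotinylation by BirA and a 6xHis tag allows metal-affinity purification, and the transcript ends at a bGH poly(A) signal. The construct belongs to a collection of ectodomain-Fc fusions made for mapping protein-protein interactions among human immunoglobulin-superfamily cell-surface proteins. The depositor notes that some plasmids in the set may carry an IS4-like transposase insertion upstream of the CMV promoter, and none is annotated in this record.
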