Features (pLannotate 1.2.2; 21 found; start..end, strand, type, name):
    391..438     -  promoter       EM7 promoter: synthetic bacterial promoter&nbsp
    486..815     -  promoter       SV40 promoter: SV40 enhancer and early promoter
    829..937     -  rep_origin     f1 ori (fragment): f1 bacteriophage origin of replication; arrow indicates direction of (+) strand synthesis
    938..1049    -  polyA_signal   bGH poly(A) signal: bovine growth hormone polyadenylation signal
   1264..1941    -  CDS            IGHG1 (fragment): IGHG1_HUMAN - Experimental evidence at protein level: Swiss-Prot protein existence level 1. Constant region of immunoglobulin heavy chains. Immunoglobulins, also known as antibodies, are membrane-bound or secreted glycoproteins produced by B lymphocytes. In the recognition phase of humoral immunity, the membrane-bound immunoglobulins serve as receptors which, upon binding of a specific antigen, trigger the clonal expansion and differentiation of B lymphocytes into immunoglobulins- secreting plasma cells. Secreted immunoglobulins mediate the effector phase of humoral immunity, which results in
   1942..2403    -  CDS            PDCD1 (fragment): PDCD1_HUMAN - Also known as PD1 From Homo sapiens (Human).
   2512..2549    -  CDS            IgH signal sequence (fragment): signal sequence from the mouse immunoglobulin heavy chain variable region
   2553..2571    -  promoter       SP6 promoter: promoter for bacteriophage SP6 RNA polymerase
   2623..2666    -  intron         CMV intron (fragment): modified intron A from human cytomegalovirus
   2802..3005    -  promoter       CMV promoter: human cytomegalovirus (CMV) immediate early promoter
   3006..3309    -  enhancer       CMV enhancer: human cytomegalovirus immediate early enhancer
   3552..3568    -  protein_bind   lac operator: The lac repressor binds to the lac operator to inhibit transcription in E. coli. This inhibition can be relieved by adding lactose or isopropyl-β-D-thiogalactopyranoside (IPTG). lac repressor encoded by lacI
   4024..4043    +  CDS            lacZα (fragment): LacZα fragment of β-galactosidase; lacZ fragment
   4068..4085    -  terminator     rrnB T2 terminator (fragment): transcription terminator T2 from the E. coli rrnB gene
   4310..4898    -  rep_origin     ori: high-copy-number ColE1/pMB1/pBR322/pUC origin of replication
   5009..5033    +  CDS            KanR (fragment): aminoglycoside phosphotransferase; aph(3')-Ia; confers resistance to kanamycin
   5063..5159    +  promoter       AmpR promoter (fragment): bla
   5162..6022    +  CDS            AmpR: β-lactamase; bla; confers resistance to ampicillin, carbenicillin, and related antibiotics
   6075..6196    -  polyA_signal   SV40 poly(A) signal: SV40 polyadenylation signal
   6191..6316    -  CDS            ble (fragment): BLE_KLEPN - Experimental evidence at protein level: Swiss-Prot protein existence level 1. Binding protein with a strong affinity to the bleomycin family of antibiotics. Binds to CL990; an antimitotic-antibiotic compound. From Klebsiella pneumoniae.
   6326..372     -  CDS            PuroR (fragment) (across the origin): puromycin N-acetyltransferase; pac from Streptomyces; confers resistance to puromycin
>Addgene plasmid #156543 | pD649-HAsp-PDCD1-Fc(DAPA)-AviTag-6xHis | addgene full sequence | sequence record 368511 | Addgene NGS Result
GAACCACGCGGGCTCCTTGGGCCGGTGCGGCGCCAGGAGGCCTTCCATCTGTTGCTGCGCGGCCAGCCGG
GAACCGCTCAACTCGGCCATGCGCGGGCCGATCTCGGCGAACACCGCCCCCGCTTCGACGCTCTCCGGCG
TGGTCCAGACCGCCACCGCGGCGCCGTCGTCCGCGACCCACACCTTGCCGATGTCGAGCCCGACGCGCGT
GAGGAAGAGTTCTTGCAGCTCGGTGACCCGCTCGATGTGGCGGTCCGGATCGACGGTGTGGCGCGTGGCG
GGGTAGTCGGCGAACGCGGCGGCGAGGGTGCGTACGGCCCTGGGGACGTCGTCGCGGGTGGCGAGGCGCA
CCGTGGGCTTGTACTCGGTCATGGTTTAGTTCCTCACCTTGTCGTATTATACTATGCCGATATACTATGC
CGATGATTAATTGTCAACACGTGCTGATCAGATCCGAAAATGGATATACAAGCTCCCGGGAGCTTTTTGC
AAAAGCCTAGGCCTCCAAAAAAGCCTCCTCACTACTTCTGGAATAGCTCAGAGGCAGAGGCGGCCTCGGC
CTCTGCATAAATAAAAAAAATTAGTCAGCCATGGGGCGGAGAATGGGCGGAACTGGGCGGAGTTAGGGGC
GGGATGGGCGGAGTTAGGGGCGGGACTATGGTTGCTGACTAATTGAGATGCATGCTTTGCATACTTCTGC
CTGCTGGGGAGCCTGGGGACTTTCCACACCTGGTTGCTGACTAATTGAGATGCATGCTTTGCATACTTCT
GCCTGCTGGGGAGCCTGGGGACTTTCCACACCCTAACTGACACACATTCCACAGAATTAATTCGCGTTAA
ATTTTTGTTAAATCAGCTCATTTTTTAACCAATAGGCCGAAATCGGCAAAATCCCTTATAAATCAAAAGA
ATAGACCGAGATAGGGTTGAGTGTTGTGATGCAATTTCCTCATTTTATTAGGAAAGGACAGTGGGAGTGG
CACCTTCCAGGGTCAAGGAAGGCACGGGGGAGGGGCAAACAACAGATGGCTGGCAACTAGAAGGCACAGT
CGAGGCTGATTTTCTCTATCTATTTATTTTACTACTCAAGACTATCTTGCAAAGTAGAAGAACCCTGTCT
GCAGTATGACGACCGTGTATACCCGATTGGCTTACCGGGTAACGCGTTGTGCCAGTGACTACAGGCCGGC
CTTAGTGGTGATGGTGGTGGTGTTCATGCCACTCAATCTTCTGAGCCTCGAAAATATCATTAAGACCGCT
GCCGCCGGGGCTCAGGCTCAGGGACTTCTGGGTGTAGTGGTTGTGCAGGGCCTCGTGCATCACGCTGCAG
CTGAACACGTTGCCCTGCTGCCACCTGGACTTGTCCACGGTCAGCTTGCTGTACAGGAAGAAGCTGCCGT
CGCTGTCCAGCACTGGGGGGGTGGTCTTGTAGTTGTTCTCGGGCTGGCCGTTGCTCTCCCACTCCACGGC
GATATCGCTGGGGTAGAAGCCCTTCACCAGACAGGTCAGGGACACCTGGTTCTTGGTCATCTCCTCCCGG
CTGGGGGGCAGGGTGTACACCTGGGGCTCCCGTGGCTGGCCCTTGGCCTTGCTGATTGTCTTTTCGATTG
GGGCAGCCAGGGCCTTGTTGGAGACTTTGCACTTGTATTCTTTGCCGTTCAGCCAGTCCTGGTGCAGCAC
GGTCAGCACGGACACCACCCTGTAGGTGCTGTTGTACTGCTCCTCTCTGGGCTTGGTCTTGGCGTTGTGC
ACCTCCACGCCGTCCACGTACCAGTTGAACTTCACCTCTGGGTCCTCGTGGGACACGGCCACCACCACGC
AGGTCACCTCGGGGGTCCTGCTGATCATCAGGGTGTCCTTGGGCTTGGGGGGGAACAGGAACACGGAAGG
CCCTCCCAGCAGTTCTGGAGCTGGGCAGGGGGGGCAGGTGTGGGTCTTGTCGCCGCCCGGCGCGCCAACG
AGGGTCTGAAACTGGCCGGCAGGTCTTGGAGATGGAGATGGGTGAGCTGTGGGCACTTCAGCCCGTCTTT
CGGTCACTCTCAGCTCGGCTCTCAGGCTCTCTTTGATCTGAGCCTTAGGGGCCAGAGAAATGGCGCCGCA
CAGATATGTGCCGCTGTCGTTTCTTCTGGCCCGCACAACAGACATGTGGAAGTCTCTGCCGTTGGGCAGC
TGTGTCACTCTGAACCGGCAGTCCTGTCCAGGCTGGCTTCTATCCTCAGGAAAGGCGGCCAGCTTGTCGG
TCTGGTTGCTGGGGCTCATTCTGTACCAGTTCAGCACGAAGCTCTCGCTGGTGTTGCTGAAGCTACAGGT
GAAGGTGGCATTATCGCCCTCTGTGACCACCAGCAGAGCGGGGCTGAATGTAGGAGGATTCCAGGGTCTA
TCGGGAGAATCCAGAAACCATCCGGCGGCCGCAGCGAACACCAGGCAGAAGATGTAGCTCAGGGCAATGA
TGGTCTTCATGGTGGCGCTAGCAGGCGCGTTTTCGATAGAACCGAGGTGCAGTTGGACCTGGGAGTGGAC
ACCTGTGGAGAGAAAGGCAAAGTGGATGTTATTCTATAGTGTCACCTAAATCGTATGTGTATGATACATA
AGGTTATGTATTAATTGTAGCCGCGTTCTAACGAAGCCAAGGGGGTGGGCCTATAGACTCTATAGGCGGT
ACTTACGTCACTCTTGGCACGGGGAATCCGCGTTCCAATGCACCGTTCCCGGCCGCGGAGGCTGGATCGG
TCCCGGTGTCTTCTATGGAGGTCAAAACAGCGTGGATGGCGTCTCCAGGCGATCTGACGGTTCACTAAAC
GAGCTCTGCTTATATAGACCTCCCACCGTACACGCCTACCGCCCATTTGCGTCAATGGGGCGGAGTTGTT
ACGACATTTTGGAAAGTCCCGTTGATTTTGGTGCCAAAACAAACTCCCATTGACGTCAATGGGGTGGAGA
CTTGGAAATCCCCGTGAGTCAAACCGCTATCCACGCCCATTGATGTACTGCCAAAACCGCATCACCATGG
TAATAGCGATGACTAATACGTAGATGTACTGCCAAGTAGGAAAGTCCCATAAGGTCATGTACTGGGCATA
ATGCCAGGCGGGCCATTTACCGTCATTGACGTCAATAGGGGGCGTACTTGGCATATGATACACTTGATGT
ACTGCCAAGTGGGCAGTTTACCGTAAATACTCCACCCATTGACGTCAATGGAAAGTCCCTATTGGCGTTA
CTATGGGAACATACGTCATTATTGACGTCAATGGGCGGGGGTCGTTGGGCGGTCAGCCAGGCGGGCCATT
TACCGTAAGTTATGTAACGCGGAACTCCATATATGGGCTATGAACTAATGACCCCGTAATTGATTACTAT
TAATAACTAGTCAATAATCAATGCCAACATGGCGGTCATATTGGACATGAGCCAATATAAATGTACATAT
TATGATATAGATACAACGTATGCAATGGCCAATAGCCAATATTGATTTATGCTATATAACCAATGAATAA
TATGGCTAATGGCCAATATTGAGTCAACGCCACTGTGCATGAAGCTCGTAATTGTTATCCGCTCACAATT
AAGGGCGACACAAAATTTATTCTAAATGATAATAAATACTGATAACATCTTATAGTTTGTATTATATTTT
GTATTATCGTTGACATGTATAATTTTGATATCAAAAACTGATTTTCCCTTTATTATTTTCGAGATTTATT
TTCTTAATTCTCTTTAACAAACTAGAAATATTGTATATACAAAAAATCATAAATAATAGATGAATAGTTT
AATTATAGGTGTTCATCAATCGAAAAAGCAACGTATCTTATTTAAAGTGCGTTGCTTTTTTCTCATTTAT
AAGGTTAAATAATTCTCATATATCAAGCAAAGTGACAGGCGCCCTTAAATATTCTGACAAATGCTCTTTC
CCTAAACTCCCCCCATAAAAAAACCCGCCGAAGCGGGTTTTTACGTTATTTGCGGATTAACGATTACTCG
TTATCAGAACCGCCCAGGGGGCCCGAGCTTAAGACTGGCCGTCGTTTTACAACACAGAAAGAGTTTGTAG
AAACGCAAAAAGGCCATCCGTCAGGGGCCTTCTGCTTAGTTTGATGCCTGGCAGTTCCCTACTCTCGCCT
TCCGCTTCCTCGCTCACTGACTCGCTGCGCTCGGTCGTTCGGCTGCGGCGAGCGGTATCAGCTCACTCAA
AGGCGGTAATACGGTTATCCACAGAATCAGGGGATAACGCAGGAAAGAACATGTGAGCAAAAGGCCAGCA
AAAGGCCAGGAACCGTAAAAAGGCCGCGTTGCTGGCGTTTTTCCATAGGCTCCGCCCCCCTGACGAGCAT
CACAAAAATCGACGCTCAAGTCAGAGGTGGCGAAACCCGACAGGACTATAAAGATACCAGGCGTTTCCCC
CTGGAAGCTCCCTCGTGCGCTCTCCTGTTCCGACCCTGCCGCTTACCGGATACCTGTCCGCCTTTCTCCC
TTCGGGAAGCGTGGCGCTTTCTCATAGCTCACGCTGTAGGTATCTCAGTTCGGTGTAGGTCGTTCGCTCC
AAGCTGGGCTGTGTGCACGAACCCCCCGTTCAGCCCGACCGCTGCGCCTTATCCGGTAACTATCGTCTTG
AGTCCAACCCGGTAAGACACGACTTATCGCCACTGGCAGCAGCCACTGGTAACAGGATTAGCAGAGCGAG
GTATGTAGGCGGTGCTACAGAGTTCTTGAAGTGGTGGGCTAACTACGGCTACACTAGAAGAACAGTATTT
GGTATCTGCGCTCTGCTGAAGCCAGTTACCTTCGGAAAAAGAGTTGGTAGCTCTTGATCCGGCAAACAAA
CCACCGCTGGTAGCGGTGGTTTTTTTGTTTGCAAGCAGCAGATTACGCGCAGAAAAAAAGGATCTCAAGA
AGATCCTTTGATCTTTTCTACGGGGTCTGACGCTCAGTGGAACGACGCGCGCGTAACTCACGTTAAGGGA
TTTTGGTCATGAGCAAGGGGTGTTATGAGCCATATTCAGGTATAAATGGGCTCGCGATAATGTTCAGAAT
TGGTTAATTGGTTGTAACACTGACCCCTATTTGTTTATTTTTCTAAATACATTCAAATATGTATCCGCTC
ATGAGACAATAACCCTGATAAATGCTTCAATAATATTGAAAAAGGAAGAATATGAGTATTCAACATTTCC
GTGTCGCCCTTATTCCCTTTTTTGCGGCATTTTGCCTTCCTGTTTTTGCTCACCCAGAAACGCTGGTGAA
AGTAAAAGATGCTGAAGATCAGTTGGGTGCACGAGTGGGTTACATCGAACTGGATCTCAACAGCGGTAAG
ATCCTTGAGAGTTTTCGCCCCGAAGAACGTTTTCCAATGATGAGCACTTTTAAAGTTCTGCTATGTGGCG
CGGTATTATCCCGTATTGACGCCGGGCAAGAGCAACTCGGTCGCCGCATACACTATTCTCAGAATGACTT
GGTTGAGTACTCACCAGTCACAGAAAAGCATCTTACGGATGGCATGACAGTAAGAGAATTATGCAGTGCT
GCCATAACCATGAGTGATAACACTGCGGCCAACTTACTTCTGACAACGATCGGAGGACCGAAGGAGCTAA
CCGCTTTTTTGCACAACATGGGGGATCATGTAACTCGCCTTGATCGTTGGGAACCGGAGCTGAATGAAGC
CATACCAAACGACGAGCGTGACACCACGATGCCTGTAGCGATGGCAACAACGTTGCGCAAACTATTAACT
GGCGAACTACTTACTCTAGCTTCCCGGCAACAATTAATAGACTGGATGGAGGCGGATAAAGTTGCAGGAC
CACTTCTGCGCTCGGCCCTTCCGGCTGGCTGGTTTATTGCTGATAAATCCGGAGCCGGTGAGCGTGGTTC
TCGCGGTATCATCGCAGCGCTGGGGCCAGATGGTAAGCCCTCCCGTATCGTAGTTATCTACACGACGGGG
AGTCAGGCAACTATGGATGAACGAAATAGACAGATCGCTGAGATAGGTGCCTCACTGATTAAGCATTGGT
AATGACCATGATTACGCCAAGCTCTAGCTAGAGGTCGACGGTATACAGACATGATAAGATACATTGATGA
GTTTGGACAAACCACAACTAGAATGCAGTGAAAAAAATGCTTTATTTGTGAAATTTGTGATGCTATTGCT
TTATTTGTAACCATTATAAGCTGCAATAAACAAGTTGGGGTGGGCGAAGAACTCCAGCATGAGATCCCCG
CGCTGGAGGATCATCCAGCCGGCGTCCCGGAAAACGATTCCGAAGCCCAACCTTTCATAGAAGGCGGCGG
TGGAATCGAAATCTCGTAGCACGTGTCAGGCACCGGGCTTGCGGGTCATGCACCAGGTGCGCGGTCCTTC
GGGCACCTCGACGTCGGCGGTGACGGTGAAGCCGAGCCGCTCGTAGAAGGGGAGGTTGCGGGGCGCGGAT
GTCTCCAGGAAGGCGGGCACCCCGGCGCGCTCGGCCGCCTCCACTCCGGGGAGCACGACGGCGCTGCCCA
GACCCTTGCCCTGGTGGTCGGGCGAGACGCCGACGGTGGCCAG
